Addgene plasmid #107890: pWT007g
Purpose: W1.0.2 plasmid. Contains PTetO-sd2-Cas9, PLac-sgRNA1 and is part of CAMERA 1.0.2
Depositing lab: David Liu. Depositing organization: Broad Institute. Publication: Rewritable multi-event analog recording in bacterial and mammalian cells. Tang W, Liu DR. Science. 2018 Feb 15. pii: science.aap8992. doi: 10.1126/science.aap8992. PubMed 29449507.
Backbone
  Vector backbone: de novo assembled
  Vector type: Bacterial Expression
Growth in bacteria
  Bacterial resistance: Spectinomycin, 50 μg/mL
  Growth temperature: 37°C
  Growth strain: DH5alpha
  Copy number: Low Copy
Gene/Insert
  Gene/Insert name: PTetO-sd2-Cas9, PLac-sgRNA1
  Species: Synthetic
  Cloning method: Unknown
Terms and licenses: Academic/Nonprofit Terms; Industry Terms: Not Available to Industry
Depositor comments: SC101
How to cite: pWT007g was a gift from David Liu (Addgene plasmid # 107890 ; http://n2t.net/addgene:107890 ; RRID:Addgene_107890)
