[The description below was written by a language model from this plasmid's Addgene catalogue record and pLannotate feature annotations shown in this document.]
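Description:
pWT007g is a de novo assembled bacterial expression plasmid that serves as the "writing" plasmid W1.0.2 of the CAMERA 1.0.2 system, a CRISPR-based platform for analog recording of stimuli in living cells. At about 7.3 kb, it replicates from the low-copy pSC101 origin together with the Rep101 (RepA) protein that this origin requires. It is selected with spectinomycin through an aadA aminoglycoside adenylyltransferase gene, which the annotation places downstream of an AmpR (bla) promoter.

The payload consists of two independently regulated, oppositely oriented cassettes. In the first, Streptococcus pyogenes Cas9 lies behind a tet-operator-containing promoter region (annotated as PLtetO-1/tetA promoter elements). This makes transcription repressible by TetR and inducible by tetracycline-type inducers. The "sd2" in the insert name presumably denotes a particular Shine-Dalgarno variant that sets the translation level, though the record does not define it. An rrnB T1 terminator sits upstream and insulates the cassette from read-through. In the second cassette, a lac promoter with its CAP binding site drives sgRNA1, made up of a roughly 20-nt spacer fused to the S. pyogenes guide RNA scaffold. The annotation software labels this spacer as a short fragment of an mVenus-derived coding sequence, which suggests the guide targets a GFP-family fluorescent protein gene, but the record does not state the target. No TetR or LacI gene is annotated, so the repressors would have to be supplied by the host or by another plasmid.

With this arrangement, Cas9 cleavage activity depends on the inducing signals, which allows exposure to them to be recorded as changes in a companion recording plasmid that is not part of this construct.
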