Features (pLannotate 1.2.2; 13 found; start..end, strand, type, name):
      1..951     -  CDS            Rep101: RepA protein needed for replication with the pSC101 origin; rep101
    999..1221    -  rep_origin     pSC101 ori: low-copy replication origin that requires the Rep101 protein
   1716..1762    +  terminator     rrnB T1 terminator: transcription terminator T1 from the E. coli rrnB gene
   1795..1815    +  promoter       PLtetO-1 promoter (fragment): modified phage lambda PL promoter with tet operator sites (Lutz and Bujard, 1997)
   1815..1849    +  promoter       tetA promoter: contains a tet operator sequence that enables repression by TetR
   1850..1877    +  protein_bind   tetracycline response element (fragment): contains seven copies of the tetracycline operator tetO tetracycline repressor TetR
   1923..6026    +  CDS            cas9: CAS9_STRP1 - Also known as csn1 From Streptococcus pyogenes serotype M1.
   6143..6218    -  misc_RNA       gRNA scaffold: guide RNA scaffold for the Streptococcus pyogenes CRISPR/Cas9 system
   6219..6239    +  CDS            VN155(I152L) (fragment): improved N-terminal fragment of mVenus for use in bimolecular fluorescence complementation (BiFC) (Kodama and Hu, 2010)
   6245..6275    -  promoter       lac promoter: promoter for the E. coli lac operon
   6290..6311    -  protein_bind   CAP binding site: CAP binding activates transcription in the presence of cAMP. E. coli catabolite activator protein
   6403..7194    -  CDS            SmR: aminoglycoside adenylyltransferase (Murphy, 1985); aadA; confers resistance to spectinomycin and streptomycin
   7195..7258    -  promoter       AmpR promoter: bla
>Addgene plasmid #107890 | pWT007g | addgene full sequence | sequence record 208431 | Addgene NGS Result
TCAGATCCTTCCGTATTTAGCCAGTATGTTCTCTAGTGTGGTTCGTTGTTTTTGCGTGAGCCATGAGAAC
GAACCATTGAGATCATGCTTACTTTGCATGTCACTCAAAAATTTTGCCTCAAAACTGGTGAGCTGAATTT
TTACAGTTAAAGCATCGTGTAGTGTTTTTCTTAGTCCGTTACGTAGGTAGGAATCTGATGTAATGGTTGT
TGGTATTTTGTCACCATTCATTTTTATCTGGTTGTTCTCAAGTTCGGTTACGAGATCCATTTGTCTATCT
AGTTCAACTTGGAAAATCAACGTATCAGTCGGGCGGCCTCGCTTATCAACCACCAATTTCATATTGCTGT
AAGTGTTTAAATCTTTACTTATTGGTTTCAAAACCCATTGGTTAAGCCTTTTAAACTCATGGTAGTTATT
TTCAAGCATTAACATGAACTTAAATTCATCAAGGCTAATCTCTATATTTGCCTTGTGAGTTTTCTTTTGT
GTTAGTTCTTTTAATAACCACTCATAAATCCTCATAGAGTATTTGTTTTCAAAAGACTTAACATGTTCCA
GATTATATTTTATGAATTTTTTTAACTGGAAAAGATAAGGCAATATCTCTTCACTAAAAACTAATTCTAA
TTTTTCGCTTGAGAACTTGGCATAGTTTGTCCACTGGAAAATCTCAAAGCCTTTAACCAAAGGATTCCTG
ATTTCCACAGTTCTCGTCATCAGCTCTCTGGTTGCTTTAGCTAATACACCATAAGCATTTTCCCTACTGA
TGTTCATCATCTGAGCGTATTGGTTATAAGTGAACGATACCGTCCGTTCTTTCCTTGTAGGGTTTTCAAT
CGTGGGGTTGAGTAGTGCCACACAGCATAAAATTAGCTTGGTTTCATGCTCCGTTAAGTCATAGCGACTA
ATCGCTAGTTCATTTGCTTTGAAAACAACTAATTCAGACATACATCTCAATTGGTCTAGGTGATTTTAAT
CACTATACCAATTGAGATGGGCTAGTCAATGATAATTACTAGTCCTTTTCCTTTGAGTTGTGGGTATCTG
TAAATTCTGCTAGACCTTTGCTGGAAAACTTGTAAATTCTGCTAGACCCTCTGTAAATTCCGCTAGACCT
TTGTGTGTTTTTTTTGTTTATATTCAAGTGGTTATAATTTATAGAATAAAGAAAGAATAAAAAAAGATAA
AAAGAATAGATCCCAGCCCTGTGTATAACTCACTACTTTAGTCAGTTCCGCAGTATTACAAAAGGATGTC
GCAAACGCTGTTTGCTCCTCTACAAAACAGACCTTAAAACCCTAAAGGCTTAAGTAGCACCCTCGCAAGC
TCGGGCAAATCGCTGAATATTCCTTTTGTCTCCGACCATCAGGCACCTGAGTCGCTGTCTTTTTCGTGAC
ATTCAGTTCGCTGCGCTCACGGCTCTGGCAGTGAATGGGGGTAAATGGCACTACAGGCGCCTTTTATGGA
TTCATGCAAGGAAACTACCCATAATACAAGAAAAGCCCGTCACGGGCTTCTCAGGGCGTTTTATGGCGGG
TCTGCTATGTGGTGCTATCTGACTTTTTGCTGTTCAGCAGTTCCTGCCCTCTGATTTTCCAGTCTGACCA
CTTCGGATTATCCCGTGACAGGTCATTCAGACTGGCTAATGCACCCAGTAAGGCAGCGGTATCATCAACA
GGCTTACCCGTCTTACTGTCAAGAGGACATCCGGTCAAATAAAACGAAAGGCTCAGTCGAAAGACTGGGC
CTTTCGTTTTATTCTAGAGCACAGCTCCATCGAATGGCCAGATGATCCCTATCAGTGATAGAGATTGACA
CTCTATCATTGATAGAGTTATTTTACCACTCCCTATCAGTGATAGAGAAAAGTGAAATGAATAGTTCGAC
AAAAATCTAGACCTGCAGGTGCAGTAAGGAAAATGGACAAGAAGTACTCCATTGGGCTCGATATCGGCAC
AAACAGCGTCGGCTGGGCCGTCATTACGGACGAGTACAAGGTGCCGAGCAAAAAATTCAAAGTTCTGGGC
AATACCGATCGCCACAGCATAAAGAAGAACCTCATTGGCGCCCTCCTGTTCGACTCCGGGGAGACGGCCG
AAGCCACGCGGCTCAAAAGAACAGCACGGCGCAGATATACCCGCAGAAAGAATCGGATCTGCTACCTGCA
GGAGATCTTTAGTAATGAGATGGCTAAGGTGGATGACTCTTTCTTCCATAGGCTGGAGGAGTCCTTTTTG
GTGGAGGAGGATAAAAAGCACGAGCGCCACCCAATCTTTGGCAATATCGTGGACGAGGTGGCGTACCATG
AAAAGTACCCAACCATATATCATCTGAGGAAGAAGCTTGTAGACAGTACTGATAAGGCTGACTTGCGGTT
GATCTATCTCGCGCTGGCGCATATGATCAAATTTCGGGGACACTTCCTCATCGAGGGGGACCTGAACCCA
GACAACAGCGATGTCGACAAACTCTTTATCCAACTGGTTCAGACTTACAATCAGCTTTTCGAAGAGAACC
CGATCAACGCATCCGGAGTTGACGCCAAAGCAATCCTGAGCGCTAGGCTGTCCAAATCCCGGCGGCTCGA
AAACCTCATCGCACAGCTCCCTGGGGAGAAGAAGAACGGCCTGTTTGGTAATCTTATCGCCCTGTCACTC
GGGCTGACCCCCAACTTTAAATCTAACTTCGACCTGGCCGAAGATGCCAAGCTTCAACTGAGCAAAGACA
CCTACGATGATGATCTCGACAATCTGCTGGCCCAGATCGGCGACCAGTACGCAGACCTTTTTTTGGCGGC
AAAGAACCTGTCAGACGCCATTCTGCTGAGTGATATTCTGCGAGTGAACACGGAGATCACCAAAGCTCCG
CTGAGCGCTAGTATGATCAAGCGCTATGATGAGCACCACCAAGACTTGACTTTGCTGAAGGCCCTTGTCA
GACAGCAACTGCCTGAGAAGTACAAGGAAATTTTCTTCGATCAGTCTAAAAATGGCTACGCCGGATACAT
TGACGGCGGAGCAAGCCAGGAGGAATTTTACAAATTTATTAAGCCCATCTTGGAAAAAATGGACGGCACC
GAGGAGCTGCTGGTAAAGCTTAACAGAGAAGATCTGTTGCGCAAACAGCGCACTTTCGACAATGGAAGCA
TCCCCCACCAGATTCACCTGGGCGAACTGCACGCTATCCTCAGGCGGCAAGAGGATTTCTACCCCTTTTT
GAAAGATAACAGGGAAAAGATTGAGAAAATCCTCACATTTCGGATACCCTACTATGTAGGCCCCCTCGCC
CGGGGAAATTCCAGATTCGCGTGGATGACTCGCAAATCAGAAGAGACCATCACTCCCTGGAACTTCGAGG
AAGTCGTGGATAAGGGGGCCTCTGCCCAGTCCTTCATCGAAAGGATGACTAACTTTGATAAAAATCTGCC
TAACGAAAAGGTGCTTCCTAAACACTCTCTGCTGTACGAGTACTTCACAGTTTATAACGAGCTCACCAAG
GTCAAATACGTCACAGAAGGGATGAGAAAGCCAGCATTCCTGTCTGGAGAGCAGAAGAAAGCTATCGTGG
ACCTCCTCTTCAAGACGAACCGGAAAGTTACCGTGAAACAGCTCAAAGAAGACTATTTCAAAAAGATTGA
ATGTTTCGACTCTGTTGAAATCAGCGGAGTGGAGGATCGCTTCAACGCATCCCTGGGAACGTATCACGAT
CTCCTGAAAATCATTAAAGACAAGGACTTCCTGGACAATGAGGAGAACGAGGACATTCTTGAGGACATTG
TCCTCACCCTTACGTTGTTTGAAGATAGGGAGATGATTGAAGAACGCTTGAAAACTTACGCTCATCTCTT
CGACGACAAAGTCATGAAACAGCTCAAGAGGCGCCGATATACAGGATGGGGGCGGCTGTCAAGAAAACTG
ATCAATGGGATCCGAGACAAGCAGAGTGGAAAGACAATCCTGGATTTTCTTAAGTCCGATGGATTTGCCA
ACCGGAACTTCATGCAGTTGATCCATGATGACTCTCTCACCTTTAAGGAGGACATCCAGAAAGCACAAGT
TTCTGGCCAGGGGGACAGTCTTCACGAGCACATCGCTAATCTTGCAGGTAGCCCAGCTATCAAAAAGGGA
ATACTGCAGACCGTTAAGGTCGTGGATGAACTCGTCAAAGTAATGGGAAGGCATAAGCCCGAGAATATCG
TTATCGAGATGGCCCGAGAGAACCAAACTACCCAGAAGGGACAGAAGAACAGTAGGGAAAGGATGAAGAG
GATTGAAGAGGGTATAAAAGAACTGGGGTCCCAAATCCTTAAGGAACACCCAGTTGAAAACACCCAGCTT
CAGAATGAGAAGCTCTACCTGTACTACCTGCAGAACGGCAGGGACATGTACGTGGATCAGGAACTGGACA
TCAATCGGCTCTCCGACTACGACGTGGACCATATCGTGCCCCAGTCTTTTCTCAAAGATGATTCTATTGA
TAATAAAGTGTTGACAAGATCCGATAAAAACAGAGGGAAGAGTGATAACGTCCCCTCAGAAGAAGTTGTC
AAGAAAATGAAAAATTATTGGCGGCAGCTGCTGAACGCCAAACTGATCACACAACGGAAGTTCGATAATC
TGACTAAGGCTGAACGAGGTGGCCTGTCTGAGTTGGATAAAGCCGGCTTCATCAAAAGGCAGCTTGTTGA
GACACGCCAGATCACCAAGCACGTGGCCCAAATTCTCGATTCACGCATGAACACCAAGTACGATGAAAAT
GACAAACTGATTCGAGAGGTGAAAGTTATTACTCTGAAGTCTAAGCTGGTCTCAGATTTCAGAAAGGACT
TTCAGTTTTATAAGGTGAGAGAGATCAACAATTACCACCATGCGCATGATGCCTACCTGAATGCAGTGGT
AGGCACTGCACTTATCAAAAAATATCCCAAGCTTGAATCTGAATTTGTTTACGGAGACTATAAAGTGTAC
GATGTTAGGAAAATGATCGCAAAGTCTGAGCAGGAAATAGGCAAGGCCACCGCTAAGTACTTCTTTTACA
GCAATATTATGAATTTTTTCAAGACCGAGATTACACTGGCCAATGGAGAGATTCGGAAGCGACCACTTAT
CGAAACAAACGGAGAAACAGGAGAAATCGTGTGGGACAAGGGTAGGGATTTCGCGACAGTCCGGAAGGTC
CTGTCCATGCCGCAGGTGAACATCGTTAAAAAGACCGAAGTACAGACCGGAGGCTTCTCCAAGGAAAGTA
TCCTCCCGAAAAGGAACAGCGACAAGCTGATCGCACGCAAAAAAGATTGGGACCCCAAGAAATACGGCGG
ATTCGATTCTCCTACAGTCGCTTACAGTGTACTGGTTGTGGCCAAAGTGGAGAAAGGGAAGTCTAAAAAA
CTCAAAAGCGTCAAGGAACTGCTGGGCATCACAATCATGGAGCGATCAAGCTTCGAAAAAAACCCCATCG
ACTTTCTCGAGGCGAAAGGATATAAAGAGGTCAAAAAAGACCTCATCATTAAGCTTCCCAAGTACTCTCT
CTTTGAGCTTGAAAACGGCCGGAAACGAATGCTCGCTAGTGCGGGCGAGCTGCAGAAAGGTAACGAGCTG
GCACTGCCCTCTAAATACGTTAATTTCTTGTATCTGGCCAGCCACTATGAAAAGCTCAAAGGGTCTCCCG
AAGATAATGAGCAGAAGCAGCTGTTCGTGGAACAACACAAACACTACCTTGATGAGATCATCGAGCAAAT
AAGCGAATTCTCCAAAAGAGTGATCCTCGCCGACGCTAACCTCGATAAGGTGCTTTCTGCTTACAATAAG
CACAGGGATAAGCCCATCAGGGAGCAGGCAGAAAACATTATCCACTTGTTTACTCTGACCAACTTGGGCG
CGCCTGCAGCCTTCAAGTACTTCGACACCACCATAGACAGAAAGCGGTACACCTCTACAAAGGAGGTCCT
GGACGCCACACTGATTCATCAGTCAATTACGGGGCTCTATGAAACAAGAATCGACCTCTCTCAGCTCGGT
GGAGACTGAACGGAGCCAATGTACGCAAAAACCCCGCTTCAGCGGGGTTTTTTCGCCAAAAAAAACCCCG
CCCTGTCAGGGGCGGGGTTTTTTTTTATGTTGAAAATCTCCTTCTAAAAAAAGCACCGACTCGGTGCCAC
TTTTTCAAGTTGATAACGGACTAGCCTTATTTTAACTTGCTATTTCTAGCTCTAAAACCCGGCAAGCTGC
CCGTGCCCTCCACACAACATACGAGCCGGAAGCATAAAGTGTAAAGCCTGGGGTGCCTAATGAGTGAGCT
AACTCACATTAATTGCGTTGCGCACTTAATTAACGGCACTCCTCAGCAAATATAATGACCCTCTTGATAA
CCCAAGAGGGCATTTTTTAATGCCCATGGCGTTTATTTGCCGACTACCTTGGTGATCTCGCCTTTCACGT
AGTGGACAAATTCTTCCAACTGATCTGCGCGCGAGGCCAAGCGATCTTCTTCTTGTCCAAGATAAGCCTG
TCTAGCTTCAAGTATGACGGGCTGATACTGGGCCGGCAGGCGCTCCATTGCCCAGTCGGCAGCGACATCC
TTCGGCGCGATTTTGCCGGTTACTGCGCTGTACCAAATGCGGGACAACGTAAGCACTACATTTCGCTCAT
CGCCAGCCCAGTCGGGCGGCGAGTTCCATAGCGTTAAGGTTTCATTTAGCGCCTCAAATAGATCCTGTTC
AGGAACCGGATCAAAGAGTTCCTCCGCCGCTGGACCTACCAAGGCAACGCTATGTTCTCTTGCTTTTGTC
AGCAAGATAGCCAGATCAATGTCGATCGTGGCTGGCTCGAAGATACCTGCAAGAATGTCATTGCGCTGCC
ATTCTCCAAATTGCAGTTCGCGCTTAGCTGGATAACGCCACGGAATGATGTCGTCGTGCACAACAATGGT
GACTTCTACAGCGCGGAGAATCTCGCTCTCTCCAGGGGAAGCCGAAGTTTCCAAAAGGTCGTTGATCAAA
GCTCGCCGCGTTGTTTCATCAAGCCTTACGGTCACCGTAACCAGCAAATCAATATCACTGTGTGGCTTCA
GGCCGCCATCCACTGCGGAGCCGTACAAATGTACGGCCAGCAACGTCGGTTCGAGATGGCGCTCGATGAC
GCCAACTACCTCTGATAGTTGAGTCGATACTTCGGCGATCACCGCTTCCCTCATACTCTTCCTTTTTCAA
TATTATTGAAGCATTTATCAGGGTTATTGTCTCATGAGCGGATACATATTTAAATGTATTTAGAAAAATA
GGCCAAATGCCGT
